>Addgene plasmid #246561 | pCW-EGFP-Blast | addgene full sequence | sequence record 494453 | Addgene NGS Result
AATTCTCGACCTCGAGACAAATGGCAGTATTCATCCACAATTTTAAAAGAAAAGGGGGGATTGGGGGGTA
CAGTGCAGGGGAAAGAATAGTAGACATAATAGCAACAGACATACAAACTAAAGAATTACAAAAACAAATT
ACAAAAATTCAAAATTTTCGGGTTTATTACAGGGACAGCAGAGATCCACTTTGGCCGCGAATCGATATGT
CGAGTTTACTCCCTATCAGTGATAGAGAACGTATGTCGAGTTTACTTCCTATCAGTGATAGAGAACGATG
TCGAGTTTACTCCCTATCAGTGATAGAGAACGTATGTCGAGTTTACTCCCTATCAGTGATAGAGAACGTA
TGTCGAGTTTACTCCCTATCAGTGATAGAGAACGTATGTCGAGTTTATCCCTATCAGTGATAGAGAACGT
ATGTCGAGTTTACTCCCTATCAGTGATAGAGAACGTATGTCGAGGTAGGCGTGTACGGTGGGAGGCCTAT
ATAAGCAGAGCTCGTTTAGTGAACCGTCAGATCGCCTGGAGAATTGGCTAGCGCCACCATGGTGAGCAAG
GGCGAGGAGCTGTTCACCGGGGTGGTGCCCATCCTGGTCGAGCTGGACGGCGACGTAAACGGCCACAAGT
TCAGCGTGTCCGGCGAGGGCGAGGGCGATGCCACCTACGGCAAGCTGACCCTGAAGTTCATCTGCACCAC
CGGCAAGCTGCCCGTGCCCTGGCCCACCCTCGTGACCACCCTGACCTACGGCGTGCAGTGCTTCAGCCGC
TACCCCGACCACATGAAGCAGCACGACTTCTTCAAGTCCGCCATGCCCGAAGGCTACGTCCAGGAGCGCA
CCATCTTCTTCAAGGACGACGGCAACTACAAGACCCGCGCCGAGGTGAAGTTCGAGGGCGACACCCTGGT
GAACCGCATCGAGCTGAAGGGCATCGACTTCAAGGAGGACGGCAACATCCTGGGGCACAAGCTGGAGTAC
AACTACAACAGCCACAACGTCTATATCATGGCCGACAAGCAGAAGAACGGCATCAAGGTGAACTTCAAGA
TCCGCCACAACATCGAGGACGGCAGCGTGCAGCTCGCCGACCACTACCAGCAGAACACCCCCATCGGCGA
CGGCCCCGTGCTGCTGCCCGACAACCACTACCTGAGCACCCAGTCCGCCCTGAGCAAAGACCCCAACGAG
AAGCGCGATCACATGGTCCTGCTGGAGTTCGTGACCGCCGCCGGGATCACTCTCGGCATGGACGAGCTGT
ACAAGTCCGGACTCAGATCTCGAGCTCAAGCTTCGAATTCTGCAGTCGACGGTACCGCGGGCCCGGGATC
CACCGGATCTAGATAACTGATCATAATCAGCCATACCACGGCCGGCCAGGCAAAAAAGAAAAAGTAAGGA
TCCGGGGTTGGGGTTGCGCCTTTTCCAAGGCAGCCCTGGGTTTGCGCAGGGACGCGGCTGCTCTGGGCGT
GGTTCCGGGAAACGCAGCGGCGCCGACCCTGGGTCTCGCACATTCTTCACGTCCGTTCGCAGCGTCACCC
GGATCTTCGCCGCTACCCTTGTGGGCCCCCCGGCGACGCTTCCTGCTCCGCCCCTAAGTCGGGAAGGTTC
CTTGCGGTTCGCGGCGTGCCGGACGTGACAAACGGAAGCCGCACGTCTCACTAGTACCCTCGCAGACGGA
CAGCGCCAGGGAGCAATGGCAGCGCGCCGACCGCGATGGGCTGTGGCCAATAGCGGCTGCTCAGCAGGGC
GCGCCGAGAGCAGCGGCCGGGAAGGGGCGGTGCGGGAGGCGGGGTGTGGGGCGGTAGTGTGGGCCCTGTT
CCTGCCCGCGCGGTGTTCCGCATTCTGCAAGCCTCCGGAGCGCACGTCGGCAGTCGGCTCCCTCGTTGAC
CGAATCACCGACCTCTCTCCCCAGCAATTCACCATGGCCAAGCCTTTGTCTCAAGAAGAATCCACCCTCA
TTGAAAGAGCAACGGCTACAATCAACAGCATCCCCATCTCTGAAGACTACAGCGTCGCCAGCGCAGCTCT
CTCTAGCGACGGCCGCATCTTCACTGGTGTCAATGTATATCATTTTACTGGGGGACCTTGTGCAGAACTC
GTGGTGCTGGGCACTGCTGCTGCTGCGGCAGCTGGCAACCTGACTTGTATCGTCGCGATCGGAAATGAGA
ACAGGGGCATCTTGAGCCCCTGCGGACGGTGCCGACAGGTGCTTCTCGATCTGCATCCTGGGATCAAAGC
CATAGTGAAGGACAGTGATGGACAGCCGACGGCAGTTGGGATTCGTGAATTGCTGCCCTCTGGTTATGTG
TGGGAGGGCGAAGGTAGAGGTTCTCTCCTCACTTGTGGTGATGTTGAAGAAAACCCTGGTCCAATGTCTA
GACTGGACAAGAGCAAAGTCATAAACGGAGCTCTGGAATTACTCAATGGTGTCGGTATCGAAGGCCTGAC
GACAAGGAAACTCGCTCAAAAGCTGGGAGTTGAGCAGCCTACCCTGTACTGGCACGTGAAGAACAAGCGG
GCCCTGCTCGATGCCCTGCCAATCGAGATGCTGGACAGGCATCATACCCACTTCTGCCCCCTGGAAGGCG
AGTCATGGCAAGACTTTCTGCGGAACAACGCCAAGTCATACCGCTGTGCTCTCCTCTCACATCGCGACGG
GGCTAAAGTGCATCTCGGCACCCGCCCAACAGAGAAACAGTACGAAACCCTGGAAAATCAGCTCGCGTTC
CTGTGTCAGCAAGGCTTCTCCCTGGAGAACGCACTGTACGCTCTGTCCGCCGTGGGCCACTTTACACTGG
GCTGCGTATTGGAGGAACAGGAGCATCAAGTAGCAAAAGAGGAAAGAGAGACACCTACCACCGATTCTAT
GCCCCCACTTCTGAGACAAGCAATTGAGCTGTTCGACCGGCAGGGAGCCGAACCTGCCTTCCTTTTCGGC
CTGGAACTAATCATATGTGGCCTGGAGAAACAGCTAAAGTGCGAAAGCGGCGGGCCGACCGACGCCCTTG
ACGATTTTGACTTAGACATGCTCCCAGCCGATGCCCTTGACGACTTTGACCTTGATATGCTGCCTGCTGA
CGCTCTTGACGATTTTGACCTTGACATGCTCCCCGGGTAACTAAGTAAGGATCGATCCAAGATATCGTAT
TCTTAACTATGTTGCTCCTTTTACGCTATGTGGATACGCTGCTTTAATGCCTTTGTATCATGCTATTGCT
TCCCGTATGGCTTTCATTTTCTCCTCCTTGTATAAATCCTGGTTGCTGTCTCTTTATGAGGAGTTGTGGC
CCGTTGTCAGGCAACGTGGCGTGGTGTGCACTGTGTTTGCTGACGCAACCCCCACTGGTTGGGGCATTGC
CACCACCTGTCAGCTCCTTTCCGGGACTTTCGCTTTCCCCCTCCCTATTGCCACGGCGGAACTCATCGCC
GCCTGCCTTGCCCGCTGCTGGACAGGGGCTCGGCTGTTGGGCACTGACAATTCCGTGGTGTTGTCGGGGA
AGCTGACGTCCTTTCCATGGCTGCTCGCCTGTGTTGCCACCTGGATTCTGCGCGGGACGTCCTTCTGCTA
CGTCCCTTCGGCCCTCAATCCAGCGGACCTTCCTTCCCGCGGCCTGCTGCCGGCTCTGCGGCCTCTTCCG
CGTCTTCGCCTTCGCCCTCAGACGAGTCGGATCTCCCTTTGGGCCGCCTCCCCGCCTGTTTCGCCTCGGC
GTCCGGACTAGAGGTACCTTTAAGACCAATGACTTACAAGGCAGCTGTAGATCTTAGCCACTTTTTAAAA
GAAAAGGGGGGACTGGAAGGGCTAATTCACTCCCAACGAAGACAAGATCTGCTTTTTGCTTGTACTGGGT
CTCTCTGGTTAGACCAGATCTGAGCCTGGGAGCTCTCTGGCTAACTAGGGAACCCACTGCTTAAGCCTCA
ATAAAGCTTGCCTTGAGTGCTTCAAGTAGTGTGTGCCCGTCTGTTGTGTGACTCTGGTAACTAGAGATCC
CTCAGACCCTTTTAGTCAGTGTGGAAAATCTCTAGCAGTAGTAGTTCATGTCATCTTATTATTCAGTATT
TATAACTTGCAAAGAAATGAATATCAGAGAGTGAGAGGAACTTGTTTATTGCAGCTTATAATGGTTACAA
ATAAAGCAATAGCATCACAAATTTCACAAATAAAGCATTTTTTTCACTGCATTCTAGTTGTGGTTTGTCC
AAACTCATCAATGTATCTTATCATGTCTGGCTCTAGCTATCCCGCCCCTAACTCCGCCCATCCCGCCCCT
AACTCCGCCCAGTTCCGCCCATTCTCCGCCCCATGGCTGACTAATTTTTTTTATTTATGCAGAGGCCGAG
GCCGCCTCGGCCTCTGAGCTATTCCAGAAGTAGTGAGGAGGCTTTTTTGGAGGCCTTTCAAATATGTATC
CGCTCATGAGACAATAACCCTGATAAATGCTTCAATAATATTGAAAAAGGAAGAGTATGAGTATTCAACA
TTTCCGTGTCGCCCTTATTCCCTTTTTTGCGGCATTTTGCCTTCCTGTTTTTGCTCACCCAGAAACGCTG
GTGAAAGTAAAAGATGCTGAAGATCAGTTGGGTGCACGAGTGGGTTACATCGAACTGGATCTCAACAGCG
GTAAGATCCTTGAGAGTTTTCGCCCCGAAGAACGTTTTCCAATGATGAGCACTTTTAAAGTTCTGCTATG
TGGCGCGGTATTATCCCGTATTGACGCCGGGCAAGAGCAACTCGGTCGCCGCATACACTATTCTCAGAAT
GACTTGGTTGAGTACTCACCAGTCACAGAAAAGCATCTTACGGATGGCATGACAGTAAGAGAATTATGCA
GTGCTGCCATAACCATGAGTGATAACACTGCGGCCAACTTACTTCTGACAACGATCGGAGGACCGAAGGA
GCTAACCGCTTTTTTGCACAACATGGGGGATCATGTAACTCGCCTTGATCGTTGGGAACCGGAGCTGAAT
GAAGCCATACCAAACGACGAGCGTGACACCACGATGCCTGTAGCAATGGCAACAACGTTGCGCAAACTAT
TAACTGGCGAACTACTTACTCTAGCTTCCCGGCAACAATTAATAGACTGGATGGAGGCGGATAAAGTTGC
AGGACCACTTCTGCGCTCGGCCCTTCCGGCTGGCTGGTTTATTGCTGATAAATCTGGAGCCGGTGAGCGT
GGGTCTCGCGGTATCATTGCAGCACTGGGGCCAGATGGTAAGCCCTCCCGTATCGTAGTTATCTACACGA
CGGGGAGTCAGGCAACTATGGATGAACGAAATAGACAGATCGCTGAGATAGGTGCCTCACTGATTAAGCA
TTGGTAACTGTCAGACCAAGTTTACTCATATATACTTTAGATTGATTTAAAACTTCATTTTTAATTTAAA
AGGATCTAGGTGAAGATCCTTTTTGATAATCTCATGACCAAAATCCCTTAACGTGAGTTTTCGTTCCACT
GAGCGTCAGACCCCGTAGAAAAGATCAAAGGATCTTCTTGAGATCCTTTTTTTCTGCGCGTAATCTGCTG
CTTGCAAACAAAAAAACCACCGCTACCAGCGGTGGTTTGTTTGCCGGATCAAGAGCTACCAACTCTTTTT
CCGAAGGTAACTGGCTTCAGCAGAGCGCAGATACCAAATACTGTTCTTCTAGTGTAGCCGTAGTTAGGCC
ACCACTTCAAGAACTCTGTAGCACCGCCTACATACCTCGCTCTGCTAATCCTGTTACCAGTGGCTGCTGC
CAGTGGCGATAAGTCGTGTCTTACCGGGTTGGACTCAAGACGATAGTTACCGGATAAGGCGCAGCGGTCG
GGCTGAACGGGGGGTTCGTGCACACAGCCCAGCTTGGAGCGAACGACCTACACCGAACTGAGATACCTAC
AGCGTGAGCTATGAGAAAGCGCCACGCTTCCCGAAGGGAGAAAGGCGGACAGGTATCCGGTAAGCGGCAG
GGTCGGAACAGGAGAGCGCACGAGGGAGCTTCCAGGGGGAAACGCCTGGTATCTTTATAGTCCTGTCGGG
TTTCGCCACCTCTGACTTGAGCGTCGATTTTTGTGATGCTCGTCAGGGGGGCGGAGCCTATGGAAAAACG
CCAGCAACGCGGCCTTTTTACGGTTCCTGGCCTTTTGCTGGCCTTTTGCTCACATGTTCTTTCCTGCGTT
ATCCCCTGATTCTGTGGATAACCGTATTACCGCCTTTGAGTGAGCTGATACCGCTCGCCGCAGCCGAACG
ACCGAGCGCAGCGAGTCAGTGAGCGAGGAAGCGGAAGAGCGCCCAATACGCAAACCGCCTCTCCCCGCGC
GTTGGCCGATTCATTAATGCAGCTGGCACGACAGGTTTCCCGACTGGAAAGCGGGCAGTGAGCGCAACGC
AATTAATGTGAGTTAGCTCACTCATTAGGCACCCCAGGCTTTACACTTTATGCTTCCGGCTCGTATGTTG
TGTGGAATTGTGAGCGGATAACAATTTCACACAGGAAACAGCTATGACCATGATTACGCCAAGCGCGCAA
TTAACCCTCACTAAAGGGAACAAAAGCTGGAGCTGCAAGCTTAATGTAGTCTTATGCAATACTCTTGTAG
TCTTGCAACATGGTAACGATGAGTTAGCAACATGCCTTACAAGGAGAGAAAAAGCACCGTGCATGCCGAT
TGGTGGAAGTAAGGTGGTACGATCGTGCCTTATTAGGAAGGCAACAGACGGGTCTGACATGGATTGGACG
AACCACTGAATTGCCGCATTGCAGAGATATTGTATTTAAGTGCCTAGCTCGATACATAAACGGGTCTCTC
TGGTTAGACCAGATCTGAGCCTGGGAGCTCTCTGGCTAACTAGGGAACCCACTGCTTAAGCCTCAATAAA
GCTTGCCTTGAGTGCTTCAAGTAGTGTGTGCCCGTCTGTTGTGTGACTCTGGTAACTAGAGATCCCTCAG
ACCCTTTTAGTCAGTGTGGAAAATCTCTAGCAGTGGCGCCCGAACAGGGACTTGAAAGCGAAAGGGAAAC
CAGAGGAGCTCTCTCGACGCAGGACTCGGCTTGCTGAAGCGCGCACGGCAAGAGGCGAGGGGCGGCGACT
GGTGAGTACGCCAAAAATTTTGACTAGCGGAGGCTAGAAGGAGAGAGATGGGTGCGAGAGCGTCAGTATT
AAGCGGGGGAGAATTAGATCGCGATGGGAAAAAATTCGGTTAAGGCCAGGGGGAAAGAAAAAATATAAAT
TAAAACATATAGTATGGGCAAGCAGGGAGCTAGAACGATTCGCAGTTAATCCTGGCCTGTTAGAAACATC
AGAAGGCTGTAGACAAATACTGGGACAGCTACAACCATCCCTTCAGACAGGATCAGAAGAACTTAGATCA
TTATATAATACAGTAGCAACCCTCTATTGTGTGCATCAAAGGATAGAGATAAAAGACACCAAGGAAGCTT
TAGACAAGATAGAGGAAGAGCAAAACAAAAGTAAGACCACCGCACAGCAAGCGGCCGCTGATCTTCAGAC
CTGGAGGAGGAGATATGAGGGACAATTGGAGAAGTGAATTATATAAATATAAAGTAGTAAAAATTGAACC
ATTAGGAGTAGCACCCACCAAGGCAAAGAGAAGAGTGGTGCAGAGAGAAAAAAGAGCAGTGGGAATAGGA
GCTTTGTTCCTTGGGTTCTTGGGAGCAGCAGGAAGCACTATGGGCGCAGCGTCAATGACGCTGACGGTAC
AGGCCAGACAATTATTGTCTGGTATAGTGCAGCAGCAGAACAATTTGCTGAGGGCTATTGAGGCGCAACA
GCATCTGTTGCAACTCACAGTCTGGGGCATCAAGCAGCTCCAGGCAAGAATCCTGGCTGTGGAAAGATAC
CTAAAGGATCAACAGCTCCTGGGGATTTGGGGTTGCTCTGGAAAACTCATTTGCACCACTGCTGTGCCTT
GGAATGCTAGTTGGAGTAATAAATCTCTGGAACAGATTTGGAATCACACGACCTGGATGGAGTGGGACAG
AGAAATTAACAATTACACAAGCTTAATACACTCCTTAATTGAAGAATCGCAAAACCAGCAAGAAAAGAAT
GAACAAGAATTATTGGAATTAGATAAATGGGCAAGTTTGTGGAATTGGTTTAACATAACAAATTGGCTGT
GGTATATAAAATTATTCATAATGATAGTAGGAGGCTTGGTAGGTTTAAGAATAGTTTTTGCTGTACTTTC
TATAGTGAATAGAGTTAGGCAGGGATATTCACCATTATCGTTTCAGACCCACCTCCCAACCCCGAGGGGA
C
Features (pLannotate 1.2.2; 28 found; start..end, strand, type, name):
     41..158     +  misc_feature   cPPT/CTS: central polypurine tract and central termination sequence of HIV-1
    212..526     +  promoter       tight TRE promoter: Tet-responsive promoter PTight, consisting of seven tet operator sequences followed by the minimal CMV promoter
    549..1265    +  CDS            EGFP: EGFP is a basic (constitutively fluorescent) green fluorescent protein published in 1996, derived from Aequorea victoria. It is reported to be a rapidly-maturing weak dimer with moderate acid sensitivity.
   1266..1331    +  misc_feature   MCS: multiple cloning site
   1370..1394    +  CDS            nucleoplasmin NLS (fragment): bipartite nuclear localization signal from nucleoplasmin
   1404..1914    +  promoter       hPGK promoter: human phosphoglycerate kinase 1 promoter
   1924..2319    +  CDS            BSD: blasticidin S deaminase; Aspergillus terreus BSD; confers resistance to blasticidin
   2374..3071    +  CDS            rtTA3 (fragment): reverse tetracycline transactivator 3 activates expression from Tet-responsive promoters in the presence of doxycycline
   3001..3111    +  CDS            VP48: 3 tandem repeats of the minimal activation domain of herpes simplex virus VP16 (Cheng et al., 2013)
   3147..3695    +  misc_feature   WPRE (fragment): woodchuck hepatitis virus posttranscriptional regulatory element
   3721..3792    +  CDS            nef (fragment): NEF_HV1Z2 - Experimental evidence at protein level: Swiss-Prot protein existence level 1. Extracellular Nef protein targets CD4(+) T-lymphocytes for apoptosis by interacting with CXCR4 surface receptors. From Human immunodeficiency virus type 1 group M subtype D (isolate Z2/CDC-Z34) (HIV-1).
   3794..4027    +  LTR            3' LTR (ΔU3): self-inactivating 3' long terminal repeat (LTR) from HIV-1
   4099..4220    +  polyA_signal   SV40 poly(A) signal: SV40 polyadenylation signal
   4260..4395    +  rep_origin     SV40 ori: SV40 origin of replication
   4403..4466    +  promoter       AmpR promoter: bla
   4467..5327    +  CDS            AmpR: β-lactamase; bla; confers resistance to ampicillin, carbenicillin, and related antibiotics
   5498..6086    +  rep_origin     ori: high-copy-number ColE1/pMB1/pBR322/pUC origin of replication
   6269..6361    +  CDS            lacI (fragment): lac repressor; lacI; The lac repressor binds to the lac operator to inhibit transcription in E. coli. This inhibition can be relieved by adding lactose or isopropyl-β-D-thiogalactopyranoside (IPTG).
   6374..6395    +  protein_bind   CAP binding site: CAP binding activates transcription in the presence of cAMP. E. coli catabolite activator protein
   6410..6440    +  promoter       lac promoter: promoter for the E. coli lac operon
   6448..6464    +  protein_bind   lac operator: The lac repressor binds to the lac operator to inhibit transcription in E. coli. This inhibition can be relieved by adding lactose or isopropyl-β-D-thiogalactopyranoside (IPTG). lac repressor encoded by lacI
   6509..6527    +  promoter       T3 promoter: promoter for bacteriophage T3 RNA polymerase
   6555..6781    +  promoter       RSV promoter: Rous sarcoma virus enhancer/promoter
   6782..6962    +  LTR            5' LTR (truncated): truncated 5' long terminal repeat (LTR) from HIV-1
   7009..7134    +  misc_feature   HIV-1 Ψ: packaging signal of human immunodeficiency virus type 1
   7118..7481    +  CDS            HIV-1 gag (fragment): gag protein from human immunodeficiency virus 1; gag
   7627..7860    +  misc_feature   RRE: The Rev response element (RRE) of HIV-1 allows for Rev-dependent mRNA export from the nucleus to the cytoplasm.
   8237..8261    +  CDS            Rev (fragment): human immunodeficiency virus 1 (HIV-1) Rev protein; rev; enhances nuclear export of unspliced and incompletely spliced viral mRNAs
