[The description below was written by a language model from this plasmid's Addgene catalogue record and pLannotate feature annotations shown in this document.]
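Description:
pCW-EGFP-Blast is a third-generation-style, self-inactivating HIV-1 lentiviral transfer vector built on the pCW57.1 backbone and designed as an all-in-one Tet-On system for doxycycline-inducible expression of EGFP in mammalian cells. In bacteria it is maintained through a high-copy ColE1/pUC-type origin and an ampicillin resistance gene. The viral genome is transcribed from a chimeric RSV promoter fused to a truncated 5' LTR and contains the Ψ packaging signal with a partial gag sequence, the Rev response element for Rev-dependent nuclear export, the cPPT/CTS, a WPRE fragment that enhances transcript expression, and a ΔU3 3' LTR that disables LTR promoter activity after integration. An SV40 poly(A) signal and SV40 origin lie downstream of the 3' LTR.

The payload consists of two expression units in the same orientation. The first is the tight TRE promoter (seven tet operators upstream of a minimal CMV promoter) driving EGFP, the Aequorea victoria GFP variant carrying F64L and S65T. The coding region derives from pEGFP-C3 and is followed by a retained multiple cloning site. The second is a constitutive human PGK promoter driving blasticidin S deaminase. According to the depositor, this is linked through a T2A peptide to the rtTA-Advanced reverse transactivator, which the automated annotation labels as an rtTA3 fragment with VP16-derived minimal activation domains. Transduced cells can therefore be selected with blasticidin and constitutively produce the transactivator, which activates the TRE promoter only when doxycycline is present. The record gives its purpose simply as inducible EGFP expression. This would suit use as a fluorescent control or reporter for induction, although the record does not state that use.
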