Addgene plasmid #246561: pCW-EGFP-Blast
Purpose: Lentiviral vector for inducible expression of EGFP (all-in-one Tet-On system)
Depositing lab: Mario Vallon. Depositing organization: Julius-Maximilians-Universitaet Wuerzburg. Publication: WNT7A/B assemble a GPR124-RECK-LRP5/6 co-receptor complex to activate beta-catenin signaling in brain endothelial cells. Heiden R, Hannig L, Kuo CJ, Ergun S, Braunger BM, Vallon M. J Biol Chem. 2025 Sep 4:110682. doi: 10.1016/j.jbc.2025.110682. PubMed 40914247.
Backbone
  Vector backbone: pCW57.1
  Vector type: Lentiviral
  Selectable markers: Blasticidin
Growth in bacteria
  Bacterial resistance: Ampicillin, 100 μg/mL
  Growth temperature: 37°C
  Growth strain: NEB Stable
  Copy number: High Copy
Gene/Insert
  Gene/Insert name: GFP
  Species: A. victoria
  Insert size (bp): 798
  Mutation: F64L, S65T (EGFP)
  Promoter: tight TRE
  Cloning method: Gibson Cloning
Resource information
  A portion of this plasmid was derived from a plasmid made by: pEGFP-C3
Terms and licenses: Academic/Nonprofit Terms; Industry Terms: Not Available to Industry
Depositor comments: PGK-Blast-T2A-rtTA-advanced cassette on backbone
How to cite: pCW-EGFP-Blast was a gift from Mario Vallon (Addgene plasmid # 246561 ; http://n2t.net/addgene:246561 ; RRID:Addgene_246561)
